Addgene plasmid #111780: pLU-CMV-Flag-hSesn2 H132A
Purpose: Mammalian expression or 3rd generation lentivirus generation of hSesn2
Depositing lab: Jun Hee Lee. Depositing organization: University of Michigan. Publication: Janus-faced Sestrin2 controls ROS and mTOR signalling through two separate functional domains. Kim H, An S, Ro SH, Teixeira F, Park GJ, Kim C, Cho CS, Kim JS, Jakob U, Lee JH, Cho US. Nat Commun. 2015 Nov 27;6:10025. doi: 10.1038/ncomms10025. PubMed 26612684.
Backbone
  Vector backbone: pLU-CMV
  Vector type: Mammalian Expression, Lentiviral
Growth in bacteria
  Bacterial resistance: Ampicillin, 100 μg/mL
  Growth temperature: 37°C
  Growth strain: NEB Stable
  Copy number: Unknown
Gene/Insert
  Gene/Insert name: hSesn2
  Species: H. sapiens (human)
  Mutation: H132A
  Entrez Gene: SESN2 (a.k.a. HI95, SES2, SEST2)
  Tag / fusion protein: Flag (N terminal on insert)
  Cloning method: Restriction Enzyme; 5′ cloning site unknown (unknown if destroyed); 3′ cloning site unknown (unknown if destroyed)
  Sequencing primers: 5′ CMV-F
Terms and licenses: Academic/Nonprofit Terms; Industry Terms: Not Available to Industry
How to cite: pLU-CMV-Flag-hSesn2 H132A was a gift from Jun Hee Lee (Addgene plasmid # 111780 ; http://n2t.net/addgene:111780 ; RRID:Addgene_111780)
