[The description below was written by a language model from this plasmid's Addgene catalogue record and pLannotate feature annotations shown in this document.]
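Description:
pLU-CMV-Flag-hSesn2 H132A is a third-generation, self-inactivating HIV-1-based lentiviral transfer plasmid built on the pLU-CMV backbone. It can be used either for direct transient expression in mammalian cells or for producing lentiviral particles. In bacteria it is maintained through a high-copy ColE1/pUC-type origin and selected with ampicillin via the β-lactamase gene. The backbone also carries remnants of lac, rop and bom sequences, which appear to be cloning vestiges. An SV40 origin and an SV40 polyadenylation signal lie downstream of the viral cassette.

The viral genome is transcribed from a chimeric RSV promoter fused to a truncated 5' LTR, which makes genomic RNA production Tat-independent, as is typical of third-generation systems. This is followed by the Ψ packaging signal with a partial gag sequence, the Rev response element for Rev-dependent nuclear export, and the cPPT/CTS, which aids nuclear import of the reverse-transcribed genome. The ΔU3 3' LTR inactivates LTR promoter activity after integration, so transgene expression depends on the internal promoter. That internal cassette uses the CMV immediate-early enhancer and promoter to drive human Sestrin2 (SESN2) with an N-terminal Flag epitope, and a WPRE after the coding sequence enhances transcript stability and expression. No mammalian selection marker or fluorescent reporter is annotated.

The insert carries an H132A point substitution. The associated publication concerns the separate Sestrin2 domains that control reactive oxygen species and mTOR signalling, so the construct presumably serves as a mutant for structure–function comparison with wild-type protein. The record itself does not state which activity the mutation affects.
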