Features (pLannotate 1.2.2; 26 found; start..end, strand, type, name):
      4..104     +  CDS            Rev (fragment): human immunodeficiency virus 1 (HIV-1) Rev protein; rev; enhances nuclear export of unspliced and incompletely spliced viral mRNAs
    123..239     +  misc_feature   cPPT/CTS: central polypurine tract and central termination sequence of HIV-1
    262..565     +  enhancer       CMV enhancer: human cytomegalovirus immediate early enhancer
    566..769     +  promoter       CMV promoter: human cytomegalovirus (CMV) immediate early promoter
    852..872     +  CDS            3xFLAG (fragment): three tandem FLAG® epitope tags
    883..2322    +  CDS            SESN2: SESN2_HUMAN - Also known as Hi95 From Homo sapiens (Human).
   2332..2920    +  misc_feature   WPRE: woodchuck hepatitis virus posttranscriptional regulatory element
   2937..3005    +  CDS            nef (fragment): NEF_HV1Z2 - Experimental evidence at protein level: Swiss-Prot protein existence level 1. Extracellular Nef protein targets CD4(+) T-lymphocytes for apoptosis by interacting with CXCR4 surface receptors. From Human immunodeficiency virus type 1 group M subtype D (isolate Z2/CDC-Z34) (HIV-1).
   3007..3240    +  LTR            3' LTR (ΔU3): self-inactivating 3' long terminal repeat (LTR) from HIV-1
   3312..3433    +  polyA_signal   SV40 poly(A) signal: SV40 polyadenylation signal
   3473..3608    +  rep_origin     SV40 ori: SV40 origin of replication
   3664..3680    -  protein_bind   lac operator: The lac repressor binds to the lac operator to inhibit transcription in E. coli. This inhibition can be relieved by adding lactose or isopropyl-β-D-thiogalactopyranoside (IPTG). lac repressor encoded by lacI
   3688..3718    -  promoter       lac promoter: promoter for the E. coli lac operon
   3733..3754    -  protein_bind   CAP binding site: CAP binding activates transcription in the presence of cAMP. E. coli catabolite activator protein
   3767..3859    -  CDS            lacI (fragment): lac repressor; lacI; The lac repressor binds to the lac operator to inhibit transcription in E. coli. This inhibition can be relieved by adding lactose or isopropyl-β-D-thiogalactopyranoside (IPTG).
   4042..4630    -  rep_origin     ori: high-copy-number ColE1/pMB1/pBR322/pUC origin of replication
   4801..5661    -  CDS            AmpR: β-lactamase; bla; confers resistance to ampicillin, carbenicillin, and related antibiotics
   5662..5766    -  promoter       AmpR promoter: bla
   5861..5896    +  CDS            rop (fragment): Rop protein, which maintains plasmids at low copy number; rop
   5998..6097    +  misc_feature   bom (fragment): basis of mobility region from pBR322
   6103..6257    -  CDS            lacZα (fragment): LacZα fragment of β-galactosidase; lacZ fragment
   6271..6497    +  promoter       RSV promoter: Rous sarcoma virus enhancer/promoter
   6498..6678    +  LTR            5' LTR (truncated): truncated 5' long terminal repeat (LTR) from HIV-1
   6725..6850    +  misc_feature   HIV-1 Ψ: packaging signal of human immunodeficiency virus type 1
   6834..7197    +  CDS            HIV-1 gag (fragment): gag protein from human immunodeficiency virus 1; gag
   7343..7576    +  misc_feature   RRE: The Rev response element (RRE) of HIV-1 allows for Rev-dependent mRNA export from the nucleus to the cytoplasm.
>Addgene plasmid #111780 | pLU-CMV-Flag-hSesn2 H132A | addgene full sequence | sequence record 212719 | Addgene NGS Result
CAGACCCACCTCCCAACCCCGAGGGGACCCGACAGGCCCGAAGGAATAGAAGAAGAAGGTGGAGAGAGAG
ACAGAGACAGATCCATTCGATTAGTGAACGGATCTCGACGGTATCGGTTAACTTTTAAAAGAAAAGGGGG
GATTGGGGGGTACAGTGCAGGGGAAAGAATAGTAGACATAATAGCAACAGACATACAAACTAAAGAATTA
CAAAAACAAATTACAAAATTCAAAATTTTATCGATAAGCTTGGGAGTTCCGCGTTACATAACTTACGGTA
AATGGCCCGCCTGGCTGACCGCCCAACGACCCCCGCCCATTGACGTCAATAATGACGTATGTTCCCATAG
TAACGCCAATAGGGACTTTCCATTGACGTCAATGGGTGGAGTATTTACGGTAAACTGCCCACTTGGCAGT
ACATCAAGTGTATCATATGCCAAGTACGCCCCCTATTGACGTCAATGACGGTAAATGGCCCGCCTGGCAT
TATGCCCAGTACATGACCTTATGGGACTTTCCTACTTGGCAGTACATCTACGTATTAGTCATCGCTATTA
CCATGGTGATGCGGTTTTGGCAGTACATCAATGGGCGTGGATAGCGGTTTGACTCACGGGGATTTCCAAG
TCTCCACCCCATTGACGTCAATGGGAGTTTGTTTTGGCACCAAAATCAACGGGACTTTCCAAAATGTCGT
AACAACTCCGCCCCATTGACGCAAATGGGCGGTAGGCGTGTACGGTGGGAGGTCTATATAAGCAGAGCTC
GTTTAGTGAACCGTCAGATCGCCTGGAGACGCCATCCACGCTGTTTTGACCTCCATAGAAGACACCGACT
CTAGCCACCATGGACTACAAAGACGATGACGACAAGTCTAGAATGATCGTGGCGGACTCCGAGTGCCGCG
CAGAGCTCAAGGACTACCTGCGGTTCGCCCCGGGCGGCGTCGGCGACTCGGGCCCCGGAGAGGAGCAGAG
GGAGAGCCGGGCTCGGCGAGGCCCTCGAGGGCCCAGCGCCTTCATCCCCGTGGAGGAGGTCCTTCGGGAG
GGGGCTGAGAGCCTCGAGCAGCACCTGGGGCTGGAGGCACTGATGTCCTCTGGGCGAGTAGACAACCTGG
CAGTGGTGATGGGCCTGCACCCTGACTACTTTACCAGCTTCTGGCGCCTGCACTACCTGCTGCTGCACAC
GGATGGTCCCTTGGCCAGCTCCTGGCGCCACTACATTGCCATCATGGCTGCCGCCCGCCATCAGTGTTCT
TACCTGGTAGGCTCCGCCATGGCCGAGTTTCTGCAGACTGGTGGTGACCCTGAGTGGCTGCTGGGCCTCC
ACCGGGCCCCCGAGAAGCTGCGCAAACTCAGCGAGATCAACAAGTTGCTGGCGCATCGGCCATGGCTCAT
CACCAAGGAACACATCCAGGCCTTGCTGAAGACCGGCGAGCACACTTGGTCCCTGGCCGAGCTCATTCAG
GCTCTGGTCCTGCTCACCCACTGCCACTCGCTCTCCTCCTTCGTGTTTGGCTGTGGCATCCTCCCTGAGG
GGGATGCAGATGGCAGCCCTGCCCCCCAGGCACCTACACCCCCTAGTGAACAGAGCAGCCCCCCAAGCAG
GGACCCGTTGAACAACTCTGGGGGCTTTGAGTCTGCCCGCGACGTGGAGGCGCTGATGGAGCGCATGCAG
CAGCTGCAGGAGAGCCTGCTGCGGGATGAGGGGACGTCCCAGGAGGAGATGGAGAGCCGCTTTGAGCTGG
AGAAGTCAGAGAGCCTGCTGGTGACCCCCTCAGCTGACATCCTGGAGCCCTCTCCACACCCAGACATGCT
GTGCTTTGTGGAAGACCCTACTTTCGGATATGAGGACTTCACTCGGAGAGGGGCTCAGGCACCCCCTACC
TTCCGGGCCCAGGATTATACCTGGGAAGACCATGGCTACTCGCTGATCCAGCGGCTTTACCCTGAGGGTG
GGCAGCTGCTGGATGAGAAGTTCCAGGCAGCCTATAGCCTCACCTACAATACCATCGCCATGCACAGTGG
TGTGGACACCTCCGTGCTCCGCAGGGCCATCTGGAACTATATCCACTGCGTCTTTGGCATCAGATATGAT
GACTATGATTATGGGGAGGTGAACCAGCTCCTGGAGCGGAACCTCAAGGTCTATATCAAGACAGTGGCCT
GCTACCCAGAGAAGACCACCCGAAGAATGTACAACCTCTTCTGGAGGCACTTCCGCCACTCAGAGAAGGT
CCACGTGAACTTGCTGCTCCTGGAGGCGCGCATGCAAGCCGCTCTGCTGTACGCCCTCCGTGCCATCACC
CGCTACATGACCTGAGTCGACAATCAACCTCTGGATTACAAAATTTGTGAAAGATTGACTGGTATTCTTA
ACTATGTTGCTCCTTTTACGCTATGTGGATACGCTGCTTTAATGCCTTTGTATCATGCTATTGCTTCCCG
TATGGCTTTCATTTTCTCCTCCTTGTATAAATCCTGGTTGCTGTCTCTTTATGAGGAGTTGTGGCCCGTT
GTCAGGCAACGTGGCGTGGTGTGCACTGTGTTTGCTGACGCAACCCCCACTGGTTGGGGCATTGCCACCA
CCTGTCAGCTCCTTTCCGGGACTTTCGCTTTCCCCCTCCCTATTGCCACGGCGGAACTCATCGCCGCCTG
CCTTGCCCGCTGCTGGACAGGGGCTCGGCTGTTGGGCACTGACAATTCCGTGGTGTTGTCGGGGAAGCTG
ACGTCCTTTCCATGGCTGCTCGCCTGTGTTGCCACCTGGATTCTGCGCGGGACGTCCTTCTGCTACGTCC
CTTCGGCCCTCAATCCAGCGGACCTTCCTTCCCGCGGCCTGCTGCCGGCTCTGCGGCCTCTTCCGCGTCT
TCGCCTTCGCCCTCAGACGAGTCGGATCTCCCTTTGGGCCGCCTCCCCGCCTGGAATTCGAGCTCGGTAC
CTTTAAGACCAATGACTTACAAGGCAGCTGTAGATCTTAGCCACTTTTTAAAAGAAAAGGGGGGACTGGA
AGGGCTAATTCACTCCCAACGAAGACAAGATCTGCTTTTTGCTTGTACTGGGTCTCTCTGGTTAGACCAG
ATCTGAGCCTGGGAGCTCTCTGGCTAACTAGGGAACCCACTGCTTAAGCCTCAATAAAGCTTGCCTTGAG
TGCTTCAAGTAGTGTGTGCCCGTCTGTTGTGTGACTCTGGTAACTAGAGATCCCTCAGACCCTTTTAGTC
AGTGTGGAAAATCTCTAGCAGTAGTAGTTCATGTCATCTTATTATTCAGTATTTATAACTTGCAAAGAAA
TGAATATCAGAGAGTGAGAGGAACTTGTTTATTGCAGCTTATAATGGTTACAAATAAAGCAATAGCATCA
CAAATTTCACAAATAAAGCATTTTTTTCACTGCATTCTAGTTGTGGTTTGTCCAAACTCATCAATGTATC
TTATCATGTCTGGCTCTAGCTATCCCGCCCCTAACTCCGCCCATCCCGCCCCTAACTCCGCCCAGTTCCG
CCCATTCTCCGCCCCATGGCTGACTAATTTTTTTTATTTATGCAGAGGCCGAGGCCGCCTCGGCCTCTGA
GCTATTCCAGAAGTAGTGAGGAGGCTTTTTTGGAGGCCTAGGCTTTTGCGGGCCCAAATTCGTAATCATG
TCATAGCTGTTTCCTGTGTGAAATTGTTATCCGCTCACAATTCCACACAACATACGAGCCGGAAGCATAA
AGTGTAAAGCCTGGGGTGCCTAATGAGTGAGCTAACTCACATTAATTGCGTTGCGCTCACTGCCCGCTTT
CCAGTCGGGAAACCTGTCGTGCCAGCTGCATTAATGAATCGGCCAACGCGCGGGGAGAGGCGGTTTGCGT
ATTGGGCGCTCTTCCGCTTCCTCGCTCACTGACTCGCTGCGCTCGGTCGTTCGGCTGCGGCGAGCGGTAT
CAGCTCACTCAAAGGCGGTAATACGGTTATCCACAGAATCAGGGGATAACGCAGGAAAGAACATGTGAGC
AAAAGGCCAGCAAAAGGCCAGGAACCGTAAAAAGGCCGCGTTGCTGGCGTTTTTCCATAGGCTCCGCCCC
CCTGACGAGCATCACAAAAATCGACGCTCAAGTCAGAGGTGGCGAAACCCGACAGGACTATAAAGATACC
AGGCGTTTCCCCCTGGAAGCTCCCTCGTGCGCTCTCCTGTTCCGACCCTGCCGCTTACCGGATACCTGTC
CGCCTTTCTCCCTTCGGGAAGCGTGGCGCTTTCTCATAGCTCACGCTGTAGGTATCTCAGTTCGGTGTAG
GTCGTTCGCTCCAAGCTGGGCTGTGTGCACGAACCCCCCGTTCAGCCCGACCGCTGCGCCTTATCCGGTA
ACTATCGTCTTGAGTCCAACCCGGTAAGACACGACTTATCGCCACTGGCAGCAGCCACTGGTAACAGGAT
TAGCAGAGCGAGGTATGTAGGCGGTGCTACAGAGTTCTTGAAGTGGTGGCCTAACTACGGCTACACTAGA
AGAACAGTATTTGGTATCTGCGCTCTGCTGAAGCCAGTTACCTTCGGAAAAAGAGTTGGTAGCTCTTGAT
CCGGCAAACAAACCACCGCTGGTAGCGGTGGTTTTTTTGTTTGCAAGCAGCAGATTACGCGCAGAAAAAA
AGGATCTCAAGAAGATCCTTTGATCTTTTCTACGGGGTCTGACGCTCAGTGGAACGAAAACTCACGTTAA
GGGATTTTGGTCATGAGATTATCAAAAAGGATCTTCACCTAGATCCTTTTAAATTAAAAATGAAGTTTTA
AATCAATCTAAAGTATATATGAGTAAACTTGGTCTGACAGTTACCAATGCTTAATCAGTGAGGCACCTAT
CTCAGCGATCTGTCTATTTCGTTCATCCATAGTTGCCTGACTCCCCGTCGTGTAGATAACTACGATACGG
GAGGGCTTACCATCTGGCCCCAGTGCTGCAATGATACCGCGAGACCCACGCTCACCGGCTCCAGATTTAT
CAGCAATAAACCAGCCAGCCGGAAGGGCCGAGCGCAGAAGTGGTCCTGCAACTTTATCCGCCTCCATCCA
GTCTATTAATTGTTGCCGGGAAGCTAGAGTAAGTAGTTCGCCAGTTAATAGTTTGCGCAACGTTGTTGCC
ATTGCTACAGGCATCGTGGTGTCACGCTCGTCGTTTGGTATGGCTTCATTCAGCTCCGGTTCCCAACGAT
CAAGGCGAGTTACATGATCCCCCATGTTGTGCAAAAAAGCGGTTAGCTCCTTCGGTCCTCCGATCGTTGT
CAGAAGTAAGTTGGCCGCAGTGTTATCACTCATGGTTATGGCAGCACTGCATAATTCTCTTACTGTCATG
CCATCCGTAAGATGCTTTTCTGTGACTGGTGAGTACTCAACCAAGTCATTCTGAGAATAGTGTATGCGGC
GACCGAGTTGCTCTTGCCCGGCGTCAATACGGGATAATACCGCGCCACATAGCAGAACTTTAAAAGTGCT
CATCATTGGAAAACGTTCTTCGGGGCGAAAACTCTCAAGGATCTTACCGCTGTTGAGATCCAGTTCGATG
TAACCCACTCGTGCACCCAACTGATCTTCAGCATCTTTTACTTTCACCAGCGTTTCTGGGTGAGCAAAAA
CAGGAAGGCAAAATGCCGCAAAAAAGGGAATAAGGGCGACACGGAAATGTTGAATACTCATACTCTTCCT
TTTTCAATATTATTGAAGCATTTATCAGGGTTATTGTCTCATGAGCGGATACATATTTGAATGTATTTAG
AAAAATAAACAAATAGGGGTTCCGCGCACATTTCCCCGAAAAGTGCCACCTGACGTCTAAGAAACCATTA
TTATCATGACATTAACCTATAAAAATAGGCGTATCACGAGGCCCTTTCGTCTCGCGCGTTTCGGTGATGA
CGGTGAAAACCTCTGACACATGCAGCTCCCGGAGACGGTCACAGCTTGTCTGTAAGCGGATGCCGGGAGC
AGACAAGCCCGTCAGGGCGCGTCAGCGGGTGTTGGCGGGTGTCGGGGCTGGCTTAACTATGCGGCATCAG
AGCAGATTGTACTGAGAGTGCACCATATGCGGTGTGAAATACCGCACAGATGCGTAAGGAGAAAATACCG
CATCAGGCGCCATTCGCCATTCAGGCTGCGCAACTGTTGGGAAGGGCGATCGGTGCGGGCCTCTTCGCTA
TTACGCCAGCTGGCGAAAGGGGGATGTGCTGCAAGGCGATTAAGTTGGGTAACGCCAGGGTTTTCCCAGT
CACGACGTTGTAAAACGACGGCCAGTGCCAAGCTGACGCGTGTAGTCTTATGCAATACTCTTGTAGTCTT
GCAACATGGTAACGATGAGTTAGCAACATGCCTTACAAGGAGAGAAAAAGCACCGTGCATGCCGATTGGT
GGAAGTAAGGTGGTACGATCGTGCCTTATTAGGAAGGCAACAGACGGGTCTGACATGGATTGGACGAACC
ACTGAATTGCCGCATTGCAGAGATATTGTATTTAAGTGCCTAGCTCGATACATAAACGGGTCTCTCTGGT
TAGACCAGATCTGAGCCTGGGAGCTCTCTGGCTAACTAGGGAACCCACTGCTTAAGCCTCAATAAAGCTT
GCCTTGAGTGCTTCAAGTAGTGTGTGCCCGTCTGTTGTGTGACTCTGGTAACTAGAGATCCCTCAGACCC
TTTTAGTCAGTGTGGAAAATCTCTAGCAGTGGCGCCCGAACAGGGACTTGAAAGCGAAAGGGAAACCAGA
GGAGCTCTCTCGACGCAGGACTCGGCTTGCTGAAGCGCGCACGGCAAGAGGCGAGGGGCGGCGACTGGTG
AGTACGCCAAAAATTTTGACTAGCGGAGGCTAGAAGGAGAGAGATGGGTGCGAGAGCGTCAGTATTAAGC
GGGGGAGAATTAGATCGCGATGGGAAAAAATTCGGTTAAGGCCAGGGGGAAAGAAAAAATATAAATTAAA
ACATATAGTATGGGCAAGCAGGGAGCTAGAACGATTCGCAGTTAATCCTGGCCTGTTAGAAACATCAGAA
GGCTGTAGACAAATACTGGGACAGCTACAACCATCCCTTCAGACAGGATCAGAAGAACTTAGATCATTAT
ATAATACAGTAGCAACCCTCTATTGTGTGCATCAAAGGATAGAGATAAAAGACACCAAGGAAGCTTTAGA
CAAGATAGAGGAAGAGCAAAACAAAAGTAAGACCACCGCACAGCAAGCGGCCGCTGATCTTCAGACCTGG
AGGAGGAGATATGAGGGACAATTGGAGAAGTGAATTATATAAATATAAAGTAGTAAAAATTGAACCATTA
GGAGTAGCACCCACCAAGGCAAAGAGAAGAGTGGTGCAGAGAGAAAAAAGAGCAGTGGGAATAGGAGCTT
TGTTCCTTGGGTTCTTGGGAGCAGCAGGAAGCACTATGGGCGCAGCGTCAATGACGCTGACGGTACAGGC
CAGACAATTATTGTCTGGTATAGTGCAGCAGCAGAACAATTTGCTGAGGGCTATTGAGGCGCAACAGCAT
CTGTTGCAACTCACAGTCTGGGGCATCAAGCAGCTCCAGGCAAGAATCCTGGCTGTGGAAAGATACCTAA
AGGATCAACAGCTCCTGGGGATTTGGGGTTGCTCTGGAAAACTCATTTGCACCACTGCTGTGCCTTGGAA
TGCTAGTTGGAGTAATAAATCTCTGGAACAGATTTGGAATCACACGACCTGGATGGAGTGGGACAGAGAA
ATTAACAATTACACAAGCTTAATACACTCCTTAATTGAAGAATCGCAAAACCAGCAAGAAAAGAATGAAC
AAGAATTATTGGAATTAGATAAATGGGCAAGTTTGTGGAATTGGTTTAACATAACAAATTGGCTGTGGTA
TATAAAATTATTCATAATGATAGTAGGAGGCTTGGTAGGTTTAAGAATAGTTTTTGCTGTACTTTCTATA
GTGAATAGAGTTAGGCAGGGATATTCACCATTATCGTTT
