>Addgene plasmid #111780 | pLU-CMV-Flag-hSesn2 H132A | depositor partial sequence | sequence record 209992 | CMV
CGNTGNCNNTAGCAGAGCTGTTTNGTGAACCGTCAGATCGCCTGGAGACGCCATCCACGCTGTTTTGACC
TCCATAGAAGACACCGACTCTAGCCACCATGGACTACAAAGACGATGACGACAAGTCTAGAATGATCGTG
GCGGACTCCGAGTGCCGCGCAGAGCTCAAGGACTACCTGCGGTTCGCCCCGGGCGGCGTCGGCGACTCGG
GCCCCGGAGAGGAGCAGAGGGAGAGCCGGGCTCGGCGAGGCCCTCGAGGGCCCAGCGCCTTCATCCCCGT
GGAGGAGGTCCTTCGGGAGGGGGCTGAGAGCCTCGAGCAGCACCTGGGGCTGGAGGCACTGATGTCCTCT
GGGCGAGTAGACAACCTGGCAGTGGTGATGGGCCTGCACCCTGACTACTTTACCAGCTTCTGGCGCCTGC
ACTACCTGCTGCTGCACACGGATGGTCCCTTGGCCAGCTCCTGGCGCCACTACATTGCCATCATGGCTGC
CGCCCGCCATCAGTGTTCTTACCTGGTAGGCTCCGCCATGGCCGAGTTTCTGCAGACTGGTGGTGACCCT
GAGTGGCTGCTGGGCCTCCACCGGGCCCCCGAGAAGCTGCGCAAACTCAGCGAGATCAACAAGTTGCTGG
CGCATCGGCCATGGCTCATCACCAAGGAACACATCCAGGCCTTGCTGAAGACCGGCGAGCACACTTGGTC
CCTGGCCGAGCTCATTCAGGCTCTGGTCCTGCTCACCCACTGCCACTCGCTCTCCTCCTTCGTGTTTGGC
TGTGGCATCCTCCCTGAGGGGGATGCAGATGGCAGCCCTGCCCCCCAGGCACCTACACCCCCTAGTGAAC
AGAGCAGCCCCCCAAGCAGGGACCCGTTGAACAACTCTGGGGGCTTTGAGTCTGCCCGCGACGTGGAAGC
GCTGATGGANCGCATGCAGCA
