>Addgene plasmid #111780 | pLU-CMV-Flag-hSesn2 H132A | depositor partial sequence | sequence record 209993 | 3' hSesn2
NGGAGGCGNNNGCAGAGCGGCTNCATGCGCGCCTCCAGGAGCAGCAAGTTCACGTGGACCTTCTCTGAGT
GGCGGAAGTGCCTCCAGAAGAGGTTGTACATTCTTCGGGTGGTCTTCTCTGGGTAGCAGGCCACTGTCTT
GATATAGACCTTGAGGTTCCGCTCCAGGAGCTGGTTCACCTCCCCATAATCATAGTCATCATATCTGATG
CCAAAGACGCAGTGGATATAGTTCCAGATGGCCCTGCGGAGCACGGAGGTGTCCACACCACTGTGCATGG
CGATGGTATTGTAGGTGAGGCTATAGGCTGCCTGGAACTTCTCATCCAGCAGCTGCCCACCCTCAGGGTA
AAGCCGCTGGATCAGCGAGTAGCCATGGTCTTCCCAGGTATAATCCTGGGCCCGGAAGGTAGGGGGTGCC
TGAGCCCCTCTCCGAGTGAAGTCCTCATATCCGAAAGTAGGGTCTTCCACAAAGCACAGCATGTCTGGGT
GTGGAGAGGGCTCCAGGATGTCAGCTGAGGGGGTCACCAGCAGGCTCTCTGACTTCTCCAGCTCAAAGCG
GCTCTCCATCTCCTCCTGGGACGTCCCCTCATCCCGCAGCAGGCTCTCCTGCAGCTGCTGCATGCGCTCC
ATCAGCGCCTCCACGTCGCGGGCAGACTCAAAGCCCCCAGAGTTGTTCAACGGGTCCCTGCTTGGGGGGC
TGCTCTGTTCACTAGGGGGTGTAGGTGCCTGGGGGGCAGGGCTGCCATCTGCATCCCCCTCAGGGAGGAT
GCCACAGCCAAACACGAAGGAGGAGAGCGAGTGGCAGTGGGTGAGCAGGACCAGAGCCTGAATGAGCTCG
GCCAGGGACCAAGTGTGCTCGCCGGTCTTCAGCAAGGCCTGGATGTGTTCCTTGGTGATGAGCCATGGCC
GATGCGCCAGCAACTTGTTGA
